>Addgene plasmid #84255 | pSLQ2853-4 pHR: U6-Sasgv2CXCR4-2 CMV-EGFP | depositor full sequence | sequence record 161110 | pSLQ2853-4 pHR: U6-Sasgv2CXCR4-2 CMV-EGFP sequence 7646 bps
GCTTAAGCGGTCGACGGATCGGGAGATCTCCCGATCCCCTATGGTGCACTCTCAGTACAATCTGCTCTGA
TGCCGCATAGTTAAGCCAGTATCTGCTCCCTGCTTGTGTGTTGGAGGTCGCTGAGTAGTGCGCGAGCAAA
ATTTAAGCTACAACAAGGCAAGGCTTGACCGACAATTGCATGAAGAATCTGCTTAGGGTTAGGCGTTTTG
CGCTGCTTCGCGATGTACGGGCCAGATATACGCGTTGACATTGATTATTGACTAGTTATTAATAGTAATC
AATTACGGGGTCATTAGTTCATAGCCCATATATGGAGTTCCGCGTTACATAACTTACGGTAAATGGCCCG
CCTGGCTGACCGCCCAACGACCCCCGCCCATTGACGTCAATAATGACGTATGTTCCCATAGTAACGCCAA
TAGGGACTTTCCATTGACGTCAATGGGTGGAGTATTTACGGTAAACTGCCCACTTGGCAGTACATCAAGT
GTATCATATGCCAAGTACGCCCCCTATTGACGTCAATGACGGTAAATGGCCCGCCTGGCATTATGCCCAG
TACATGACCTTATGGGACTTTCCTACTTGGCAGTACATCTACGTATTAGTCATCGCTATTACCATGGTGA
TGCGGTTTTGGCAGTACATCAATGGGCGTGGATAGCGGTTTGACTCACGGGGATTTCCAAGTCTCCACCC
CATTGACGTCAATGGGAGTTTGTTTTGGCACCAAAATCAACGGGACTTTCCAAAATGTCGTAACAACTCC
GCCCCATTGACGCAAATGGGCGGTAGGCGTGTACGGTGGGAGGTCTATATAAGCAGCGCGTTTTGCCTGT
ACTGGGTCTCTCTGGTTAGACCAGATCTGAGCCTGGGAGCTCTCTGGCTAACTAGGGAACCCACTGCTTA
AGCCTCAATAAAGCTTGCCTTGAGTGCTTCAAGTAGTGTGTGCCCGTCTGTTGTGTGACTCTGGTAACTA
GAGATCCCTCAGACCCTTTTAGTCAGTGTGGAAAATCTCTAGCAGTGGCGCCCGAACAGGGACTTGAAAG
CGAAAGGGAAACCAGAGGAGCTCTCTCGACGCAGGACTCGGCTTGCTGAAGCGCGCACGGCAAGAGGCGA
GGGGCGGCGACTGGTGAGTACGCCAAAAATTTTGACTAGCGGAGGCTAGAAGGAGAGAGATGGGTGCGAG
AGCGTCAGTATTAAGCGGGGGAGAATTAGATCGCGATGGGAAAAAATTCGGTTAAGGCCAGGGGGAAAGA
AAAAATATAAATTAAAACATATAGTATGGGCAAGCAGGGAGCTAGAACGATTCGCAGTTAATCCTGGCCT
GTTAGAAACATCAGAAGGCTGTAGACAAATACTGGGACAGCTACAACCATCCCTTCAGACAGGATCAGAA
GAACTTAGATCATTATATAATACAGTAGCAACCCTCTATTGTGTGCATCAAAGGATAGAGATAAAAGACA
CCAAGGAAGCTTTAGACAAGATAGAGGAAGAGCAAAACAAAAGTAAGACCACCGCACAGCAAGCGGCCGG
CCGCGCTGATCTTCAGACCTGGAGGAGGAGATATGAGGGACAATTGGAGAAGTGAATTATATAAATATAA
AGTAGTAAAAATTGAACCATTAGGAGTAGCACCCACCAAGGCAAAGAGAAGAGTGGTGCAGAGAGAAAAA
AGAGCAGTGGGAATAGGAGCTTTGTTCCTTGGGTTCTTGGGAGCAGCAGGAAGCACTATGGGCGCAGCGT
CAATGACGCTGACGGTACAGGCCAGACAATTATTGTCTGGTATAGTGCAGCAGCAGAACAATTTGCTGAG
GGCTATTGAGGCGCAACAGCATCTGTTGCAACTCACAGTCTGGGGCATCAAGCAGCTCCAGGCAAGAATC
CTGGCTGTGGAAAGATACCTAAAGGATCAACAGCTCCTGGGGATTTGGGGTTGCTCTGGAAAACTCATTT
GCACCACTGCTGTGCCTTGGAATGCTAGTTGGAGTAATAAATCTCTGGAACAGATTTGGAATCACACGAC
CTGGATGGAGTGGGACAGAGAAATTAACAATTACACAAGCTTAATACACTCCTTAATTGAAGAATCGCAA
AACCAGCAAGAAAAGAATGAACAAGAATTATTGGAATTAGATAAATGGGCAAGTTTGTGGAATTGGTTTA
ACATAACAAATTGGCTGTGGTATATAAAATTATTCATAATGATAGTAGGAGGCTTGGTAGGTTTAAGAAT
AGTTTTTGCTGTACTTTCTATAGTGAATAGAGTTAGGCAGGGATATTCACCATTATCGTTTCAGACCCAC
CTCCCAACCCCGAGGGGACCCGACAGGCCCGAAGGAATAGAAGAAGAAGGTGGAGAGAGAGACAGAGACA
GATCCATTCGATTAGTGAACGGATCGGCACTGCGTGCGCCAATTCTGCAGACAAATGGCAGTATTCATCC
ACAATTTTAAAAGAAAAGGGGGGATTGGGGGGTACAGTGCAGGGGAAAGAATAGTAGACATAATAGCAAC
AGACATACAAACTAAAGAATTACAAAAACAAATTACAAAAATTCAAAATTTTCGGGTTTATTACAGGGAC
AGCAGAGATCCAGTTTGGTTAGTACCGGGCCCGCTCTAGAGATCCGACGCGCCATCTCTAGGCCCGCGCC
GGCCCCCTCGCACGGACTTGTGGGAGAAGCTCGGCTACTCCCCTGCCCCGGTTAATTTGCATATAATATT
TCCTAGTAACTATAGAGGCTTAATGTGCGATAAAAGACAGATAATCTGTTCTTTTTAATACTAGCTACAT
TTTACATGATAGGCTTGGATTTCTATAACTTCGTATAGCATACATTATACGAAGTTATAAACAGCACAAA
AGGAAACTCACCCTAACTGTAAAGTAATTGTGTGTTTTGAGACTATAAGTATCCCTTGGAGAACCACCTT
GTTGGCCCAGGGGACCCTGCTGTTTGTTATAGTACTCTGGAAACAGAATCTACTATAACAAGGCAAAATG
CCGTGTTTATCTCGTCAACTTGTTGGCGAGATTTTTTTCTCGAGTACTAGGATCCATTAGGCGGCCGCGT
GGATAACCGTATTACCGCCATGCATTAGTTATTAATAGTAATCAATTACGGGGTCATTAGTTCATAGCCC
ATATATGGAGTTCCGCGTTACATAACTTACGGTAAATGGCCCGCCTGGCTGACCGCCCAACGACCCCCGC
CCATTGACGTCAATAATGACGTATGTTCCCATAGTAACGCCAATAGGGACTTTCCATTGACGTCAATGGG
TGGAGTATTTACGGTAAACTGCCCACTTGGCAGTACATCAAGTGTATCATATGCCAAGTACGCCCCCTAT
TGACGTCAATGACGGTAAATGGCCCGCCTGGCATTATGCCCAGTACATGACCTTATGGGACTTTCCTACT
TGGCAGTACATCTACGTATTAGTCATCGCTATTACCATGGTGATGCGGTTTTGGCAGTACATCAATGGGC
GTGGATAGCGGTTTGACTCACGGGGATTTCCAAGTCTCCACCCCATTGACGTCAATGGGAGTTTGTTTTG
GCACCAAAATCAACGGGACTTTCCAAAATGTCGTAACAACTCCGCCCCATTGACGCAAATGGGCGGTAGG
CGTGTACGGTGGGAGGTCTATATAAGCAGAGCTGGTTTAGTGAACCGTCAGATCCGCTAGCCCACCATGG
TGAGCAAGGGCGAGGAGCTGTTCACCGGGGTGGTGCCCATCCTGGTCGAGCTGGACGGCGACGTAAACGG
CCACAAGTTCAGCGTGTCTGGCGAGGGCGAGGGCGATGCCACCTACGGCAAGCTGACCCTGAAGTTCATC
TGCACCACCGGCAAGCTGCCCGTGCCCTGGCCCACCCTCGTGACCACCCTGACCTACGGCGTGCAGTGCT
TCAGCCGCTACCCCGACCACATGAAGCAGCACGACTTCTTCAAGTCCGCCATGCCCGAAGGCTACGTCCA
GGAGCGCACCATCTTCTTCAAGGACGACGGCAACTACAAGACCCGCGCCGAGGTGAAGTTCGAGGGCGAC
ACCCTGGTGAACCGCATCGAGCTGAAGGGCATCGACTTCAAGGAGGACGGCAACATCCTGGGGCACAAGC
TGGAGTACAACTACAACAGCCACAACGTCTATATCATGGCCGACAAGCAGAAGAACGGCATCAAGGCGAA
CTTCAAGATCCGCCACAACATCGAGGACGGCAGCGTGCAGCTCGCCGACCACTACCAGCAGAACACCCCC
ATCGGCGACGGCCCCGTGCTGCTGCCCGACAACCACTACCTGAGCACCCAGTCCGCCCTGAGCAAAGACC
CCAACGAGAAGCGCGATCACATGGTCCTGCTGGAGTTCGTGACCGCCGCCGGGATCACTCTCGGCATGGA
CGAGCTGTACAAGTAAGAATTCGTCGAGGGACCTAATAACTTCGTATAGCATACATTATACGAAGTTATA
CATGTTTAAGGGTTCCGGTTCCACTAGGTACAATTCGATATCAAGCTTATCGATAATCAACCTCTGGATT
ACAAAATTTGTGAAAGATTGACTGGTATTCTTAACTATGTTGCTCCTTTTACGCTATGTGGATACGCTGC
TTTAATGCCTTTGTATCATGCTATTGCTTCCCGTATGGCTTTCATTTTCTCCTCCTTGTATAAATCCTGG
TTGCTGTCTCTTTATGAGGAGTTGTGGCCCGTTGTCAGGCAACGTGGCGTGGTGTGCACTGTGTTTGCTG
ACGCAACCCCCACTGGTTGGGGCATTGCCACCACCTGTCAGCTCCTTTCCGGGACTTTCGCTTTCCCCCT
CCCTATTGCCACGGCGGAACTCATCGCCGCCTGCCTTGCCCGCTGCTGGACAGGGGCTCGGCTGTTGGGC
ACTGACAATTCCGTGGTGTTGTCGGGGAAATCATCGTCCTTTCCTTGGCTGCTCGCCTGTGTTGCCACCT
GGATTCTGCGCGGGACGTCCTTCTGCTACGTCCCTTCGGCCCTCAATCCAGCGGACCTTCCTTCCCGCGG
CCTGCTGCCGGCTCTGCGGCCTCTTCCGCGTCTTCGCCTTCGCCCTCAGACGAGTCGGATCTCCCTTTGG
GCCGCCTCCCCGCATCGATACCGTCGACCTCGATCGAGACCTAGAAAAACATGGAGCAATCACAAGTAGC
AATACAGCAGCTACCAATGCTGATTGTGCCTGGCTAGAAGCACAAGAGGAGGAGGAGGTGGGTTTTCCAG
TCACACCTCAGGTACCTTTAAGACCAATGACTTACAAGGCAGCTGTAGATCTTAGCCACTTTTTAAAAGA
AAAGGGGGGACTGGAAGGGCTAATTCACTCCCAACGAAGACAAGATATCCTTGATCTGTGGATCTACCAC
ACACAAGGCTACTTCCCTGATTGGCAGAACTACACACCAGGGCCAGGGATCAGATATCCACTGACCTTTG
GATGGTGCTACAAGCTAGTACCAGTTGAGCAAGAGAAGGTAGAAGAAGCCAATGAAGGAGAGAACACCCG
CTTGTTACACCCTGTGAGCCTGCATGGGATGGATGACCCGGAGAGAGAAGTATTAGAGTGGAGGTTTGAC
AGCCGCCTAGCATTTCATCACATGGCCCGAGAGCTGCATCCGGACTGTACTGGGTCTCTCTGGTTAGACC
AGATCTGAGCCTGGGAGCTCTCTGGCTAACTAGGGAACCCACTGCTTAAGCCTCAATAAAGCTTGCCTTG
AGTGCTTCAAGTAGTGTGTGCCCGTCTGTTGTGTGACTCTGGTAACTAGAGATCCCTCAGACCCTTTTAG
TCAGTGTGGAAAATCTCTAGCAGCATGTGAGCAAAAGGCCAGCAAAAGGCCAGGAACCGTAAAAAGGCCG
CGTTGCTGGCGTTTTTCCATAGGCTCCGCCCCCCTGACGAGCATCACAAAAATCGACGCTCAAGTCAGAG
GTGGCGAAACCCGACAGGACTATAAAGATACCAGGCGTTTCCCCCTGGAAGCTCCCTCGTGCGCTCTCCT
GTTCCGACCCTGCCGCTTACCGGATACCTGTCCGCCTTTCTCCCTTCGGGAAGCGTGGCGCTTTCTCATA
GCTCACGCTGTAGGTATCTCAGTTCGGTGTAGGTCGTTCGCTCCAAGCTGGGCTGTGTGCACGAACCCCC
CGTTCAGCCCGACCGCTGCGCCTTATCCGGTAACTATCGTCTTGAGTCCAACCCGGTAAGACACGACTTA
TCGCCACTGGCAGCAGCCACTGGTAACAGGATTAGCAGAGCGAGGTATGTAGGCGGTGCTACAGAGTTCT
TGAAGTGGTGGCCTAACTACGGCTACACTAGAAGAACAGTATTTGGTATCTGCGCTCTGCTGAAGCCAGT
TACCTTCGGAAAAAGAGTTGGTAGCTCTTGATCCGGCAAACAAACCACCGCTGGTAGCGGTGGTTTTTTT
GTTTGCAAGCAGCAGATTACGCGCAGAAAAAAAGGATCTCAAGAAGATCCTTTGATCTTTTCTACGGGGT
CTGACGCTCAGTGGAACGAAAACTCACGTTAAGGGATTTTGGTCATGAGATTATCAAAAAGGATCTTCAC
CTAGATCCTTTTAAATTAAAAATGAAGTTTTAAATCAATCTAAAGTATATATGAGTAAACTTGGTCTGAC
AGTTACCAATGCTTAATCAGTGAGGCACCTATCTCAGCGATCTGTCTATTTCGTTCATCCATAGTTGCCT
GACTCCCCGTCGTGTAGATAACTACGATACGGGAGGGCTTACCATCTGGCCCCAGTGCTGCAATGATACC
GCGAGACCCACGCTCACCGGCTCCAGATTTATCAGCAATAAACCAGCCAGCCGGAAGGGCCGAGCGCAGA
AGTGGTCCTGCAACTTTATCCGCCTCCATCCAGTCTATTAATTGTTGCCGGGAAGCTAGAGTAAGTAGTT
CGCCAGTTAATAGTTTGCGCAACGTTGTTGCCATTGCTACAGGCATCGTGGTGTCACGCTCGTCGTTTGG
TATGGCTTCATTCAGCTCCGGTTCCCAACGATCAAGGCGAGTTACATGATCCCCCATGTTGTGCAAAAAA
GCGGTTAGCTCCTTCGGTCCTCCGATCGTTGTCAGAAGTAAGTTGGCCGCAGTGTTATCACTCATGGTTA
TGGCAGCACTGCATAATTCTCTTACTGTCATGCCATCCGTAAGATGCTTTTCTGTGACTGGTGAGTACTC
AACCAAGTCATTCTGAGAATAGTGTATGCGGCGACCGAGTTGCTCTTGCCCGGCGTCAATACGGGATAAT
ACCGCGCCACATAGCAGAACTTTAAAAGTGCTCATCATTGGAAAACGTTCTTCGGGGCGAAAACTCTCAA
GGATCTTACCGCTGTTGAGATCCAGTTCGATGTAACCCACTCGTGCACCCAACTGATCTTCAGCATCTTT
TACTTTCACCAGCGTTTCTGGGTGAGCAAAAACAGGAAGGCAAAATGCCGCAAAAAAGGGAATAAGGGCG
ACACGGAAATGTTGAATACTCATACTCTTCCTTTTTCAATATTATTGAAGCATTTATCAGGGTTATTGTC
TCATGAGCGGATACATATTTGAATGTATTTAGAAAAATAAACAAATAGGGGTTCCGCGCACATTTCCCCG
AAAAGTGCCACCTGAC
Features (pLannotate 1.2.2; 23 found; start..end, strand, type, name):
     40..92      -  misc_feature   bom (fragment): basis of mobility region from pBR322
    247..626     +  enhancer       CMV enhancer: human cytomegalovirus immediate early enhancer
    627..826     +  promoter       CMV promoter: human cytomegalovirus (CMV) immediate early promoter
    844..1024    +  LTR            5' LTR (truncated): truncated 5' long terminal repeat (LTR) from HIV-1
   1071..1196    +  misc_feature   HIV-1 Ψ: packaging signal of human immunodeficiency virus type 1
   1180..1518    +  CDS            HIV-1 gag (fragment): gag protein from human immunodeficiency virus 1; gag
   1695..1928    +  misc_feature   RRE: The Rev response element (RRE) of HIV-1 allows for Rev-dependent mRNA export from the nucleus to the cytoplasm.
   2305..2405    +  CDS            Rev (fragment): human immunodeficiency virus 1 (HIV-1) Rev protein; rev; enhances nuclear export of unspliced and incompletely spliced viral mRNAs
   2455..2572    +  misc_feature   cPPT/CTS: central polypurine tract and central termination sequence of HIV-1
   2825..2858    +  protein_bind   loxP: Cre-mediated recombination occurs in the 8-bp core sequence (GCATACAT). Cre recombinase
   2970..3041    +  misc_RNA       Sa gRNA scaffold (fragment): guide RNA scaffold for the Staphylococcus aureus CRISPR/Cas9 system
   3166..3469    +  enhancer       CMV enhancer: human cytomegalovirus immediate early enhancer
   3470..3673    +  promoter       CMV promoter: human cytomegalovirus (CMV) immediate early promoter
   3707..4426    +  CDS            EGFP: the original enhanced GFP (Yang et al., 1996) mammalian codon-optimized
   4446..4479    +  protein_bind   loxP: Cre-mediated recombination occurs in the 8-bp core sequence (GCATACAT). Cre recombinase
   4512..4535    +  misc_feature   MCS (fragment): pBluescript multiple cloning site
   4535..5123    +  misc_feature   WPRE: woodchuck hepatitis virus posttranscriptional regulatory element
   5124..5143    +  misc_feature   MCS (fragment): pBluescript multiple cloning site
   5145..5645    +  CDS            nef (fragment): NEF_HV1LA - Experimental evidence at protein level: Swiss-Prot protein existence level 1. Extracellular Nef protein targets CD4(+) T-lymphocytes for apoptosis by interacting with CXCR4 surface receptors. From Human immunodeficiency virus type 1 group M subtype B (isolate Lai) (HIV-1).
   5652..5832    +  LTR            5' LTR (truncated): truncated 5' long terminal repeat (LTR) from HIV-1
   5894..6482    -  rep_origin     ori: high-copy-number ColE1/pMB1/pBR322/pUC origin of replication
   6653..7513    -  CDS            AmpR: β-lactamase; bla; confers resistance to ampicillin, carbenicillin, and related antibiotics
   7514..7618    -  promoter       AmpR promoter: bla
