[The description below was written by a language model from this plasmid's Addgene catalogue record and pLannotate feature annotations shown in this document.]
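Description:
pSLQ2853-4 pHR: U6-Sasgv2CXCR4-2 CMV-EGFP is a 7,646 bp HIV-1-derived lentiviral transfer plasmid on the pHR backbone, built to deliver a Staphylococcus aureus Cas9-compatible guide RNA into mammalian cells. In bacteria it is maintained through a high-copy ColE1/pUC-type origin and selected with ampicillin via the β-lactamase gene. The viral portion begins with a CMV enhancer/promoter fused to a truncated 5' LTR, which drives genomic RNA production in packaging cells. This is followed by the Ψ packaging signal with a gag fragment, the Rev response element for Rev-dependent nuclear export, and the cPPT/CTS. Downstream of the payload sit a WPRE, which enhances transcript expression, a nef fragment and the 3' LTR region (annotated by the software as a second truncated LTR).

The payload has two units. According to the catalogue entry, a mouse U6 promoter drives the sgRNA, which combines a spacer targeting human CXCR4 (guide "CXCR4-2") with an optimized "v2" version of the Sa sgRNA scaffold. The automated feature table does not annotate the U6 promoter and recognises the scaffold only as a fragment, consistent with the scaffold having been modified. The guide cassette is cloned between BstXI and XhoI sites that remain intact. Immediately 3' of the sgRNA, a CMV enhancer/promoter expresses EGFP so that transfected or transduced cells can be identified or sorted. Two same-orientation loxP sites flank the sgRNA and CMV-EGFP region, which would in principle allow Cre-mediated excision, although the record does not comment on this. The plasmid encodes no Cas9. It was deposited with work on orthogonal and inducible dCas9 transcriptional regulators, where it would supply the guide for an S. aureus dCas9-based effector acting at CXCR4.
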