Addgene plasmid #84255: pSLQ2853-4 pHR: U6-Sasgv2CXCR4-2 CMV-EGFP
Purpose: Expresses optimized Sa sgCXCR4-2 gRNA with an EGFP fluorescent marker
Depositing lab: Stanley Qi. Depositing organization: Stanford University. Publication: Complex transcriptional modulation with orthogonal and inducible dCas9 regulators. Gao Y, Xiong X, Wong S, Charles EJ, Lim WA, Qi LS. Nat Methods. 2016 Oct 24. doi: 10.1038/nmeth.4042. PubMed 27776111.
Backbone
  Vector backbone: pHR
  Total vector size (bp): 7646
  Vector type: Mammalian Expression, Lentiviral, CRISPR
Growth in bacteria
  Bacterial resistance: Ampicillin, 100 μg/mL
  Growth temperature: 37°C
  Growth strain: NEB Stable
  Copy number: High Copy
Gene/Insert
  Gene/Insert name: Sa sgCXCR4-2
  gRNA/shRNA sequence: GCCCAGGGGACCCTGCTGTTT
  Species: H. sapiens (human), Synthetic; S. aureus
  Promoter: mouse U6
  Cloning method: Restriction Enzyme; 5′ cloning site BstXI (not destroyed); 3′ cloning site XhoI (not destroyed)
  Sequencing primers: 5′ GAGATCCAGTTTGGTTAGTACCGGG; 3′ ATGCATGGCGGTAATACGGTTAT
Resource information
  A portion of this plasmid was derived from a plasmid made by: The original Sa sgRNA scaffold was a gift from Feng Zhang (MIT) and was modified based on a design by Bo Huang (UCSF).
Terms and licenses: Academic/Nonprofit Terms; Industry Terms: Not Available to Industry
Depositor comments: Contains a CMV-EGFP fluorescent marker 3' of the sgRNA.
How to cite: pSLQ2853-4 pHR: U6-Sasgv2CXCR4-2 CMV-EGFP was a gift from Stanley Qi (Addgene plasmid # 84255 ; http://n2t.net/addgene:84255 ; RRID:Addgene_84255)
