>Addgene plasmid #84255 | pSLQ2853-4 pHR: U6-Sasgv2CXCR4-2 CMV-EGFP | addgene partial sequence | sequence record 165852 | FUGW-Fwd 5'-ATTACAGGGACAGCAGAGATCC-3'
CGGGCCCGCTCTAGAGATCCGACGCGCCATCTCTAGGCCCGCGCCGGCCCCCTCGCACGGACTTGTGGGA
GAAGCTCGGCTACTCCCCTGCCCCGGTTAATTTGCATATAATATTTCCTAGTAACTATAGAGGCTTAATG
TGCGATAAAAGACAGATAATCTGTTCTTTTTAATACTAGCTACATTTTACATGATAGGCTTGGATTTCTA
TAACTTCGTATAGCATACATTATACGAAGTTATAAACAGCACAAAAGGAAACTCACCCTAACTGTAAAGT
AATTGTGTGTTTTGAGACTATAAGTATCCCTTGGAGAACCACCTTGTTGGCCCAGGGGACCCTGCTGTTT
GTTATAGTACTCTGGAAACAGAATCTACTATAACAAGGCAAAATGCCGTGTTTATCTCGTCAACTTGTTG
GCGAGATTTTTTTCTCGAGTACTAGGATCCATTAGGCGGCCGCGTGGATAACCGTATTACCGCCATGCAT
TAGTTATTAATAGTAATCAATTACGGGGTCATTAGTTCATAGCCCATATATGGAGTTCCGCGTTACATAA
CTTACGGTAAATGGCCCGCCTGGCTGACCGCCCAACGACCCCCGCCCATTGACGTCAATAATGACGTATG
TTCCCATAGTAACGCCAATAGGGACTTTCCATTGACGTCAATGGGTGGAGTATTTACGGTAAACTGCCCA
CTTGGCAGTACATCAAGTGTATCATATGCCAAGTACGCCCCCTATTGACGTCAATGACGGTAAATGGCCC
GCCTGGCATTATGCCCAGTACATGACCTTATGGGACTTTCCTACTTGGCAGTACATCTACGTATTAGTCA
TCGCTATTACCATGGTGATGCGGTTTTGGCAGTACATCAATGGGCGTGGATAGCGGTTTGACTCACGGGG
ATTTCCAAGTCTCCACCCCATTGACGTCAATGGGAGTT
