>Addgene plasmid #84255 | pSLQ2853-4 pHR: U6-Sasgv2CXCR4-2 CMV-EGFP | addgene partial sequence | sequence record 165853 | WPRE-R 5'-CATAGCGTAAAAGGAGCAACA-3'
TCAATCTTTCACAAATTTTGTAATCCAGAGGTTGATTATCGATAAGCTTGATATCGAATTGTACCTAGTG
GAACCGGAACCCTTAAACATGTATAACTTCGTATAATGTATGCTATACGAAGTTATTAGGTCCCTCGACG
AATTCTTACTTGTACAGCTCGTCCATGCCGAGAGTGATCCCGGCGGCGGTCACGAACTCCAGCAGGACCA
TGTGATCGCGCTTCTCGTTGGGGTCTTTGCTCAGGGCGGACTGGGTGCTCAGGTAGTGGTTGTCGGGCAG
CAGCACGGGGCCGTCGCCGATGGGGGTGTTCTGCTGGTAGTGGTCGGCGAGCTGCACGCTGCCGTCCTCG
ATGTTGTGGCGGATCTTGAAGTTCGCCTTGATGCCGTTCTTCTGCTTGTCGGCCATGATATAGACGTTGT
GGCTGTTGTAGTTGTACTCCAGCTTGTGCCCCAGGATGTTGCCGTCCTCCTTGAAGTCGATGCCCTTCAG
CTCGATGCGGTTCACCAGGGTGTCGCCCTCGAACTTCACCTCGGCGCGGGTCTTGTAGTTGCCGTCGTCC
TTGAAGAAGATGGTGCGCTCCTGGACGTAGCCTTCGGGCATGGCGGACTTGAAGAAGTCGTGCTGCTTCA
TGTGGTCGGGGTAGCGGCTGAAGCACTGCACGCCGTAGGTCAGGGTGGTCACGAGGGTGGGCCAGGGCAC
GGGCAGCTTGCCGGTGGTGCAGATGAACTTCAGGGTCAGCTTGCCGTAGGTGGCATCGCCCTCGCCCTCG
CCAGACACGCTGAACTTGTGGCCGTTTACGTCGCCGTCCAGCTCGACCAGGATGGGCACCACCCCGGTGA
ACAGCTCCTCGCCCTTGCTCACCATGGTGGGCTAGCGGATCTGACGGTTCACTAAACCAGCTCTGCTTAT
ATAGACCTCCCACCGTACACGCCTACCGCCCATTTGCGTCAATGGGGCGGAGTTGTTACGACATTTTGGA
AAGTCCCGTTGATTTTGGTGCCAAAACAAACTCCCATTGACGTCAA
